>Addgene plasmid #114216 | AAV-CamKIIa-ChR2-EGFP | depositor full sequence | sequence record 215849 | AAV-CamKIIa-ChR2-EGFP sequence 7079 bps
CTGCGCGCTCGCTCGCTCACTGAGGCCGCCCGGGCAAAGCCCGGGCGTCGGGCGACCTTTGGTCGCCCGG
CCTCAGTGAGCGAGCGAGCGCGCAGAGAGGGAGTGGCCAACTCCATCACTAGGGGTTCCTTGTAGTTAAT
GATTAACCCGCCATGCTACTTATCTACGTAGCCATGCTCTAGGAAGATCTGAATTCCATTATGGCCTTAG
GTCACTTCATCTCCATGGGGTTCTTCTTCTGATTTTCTAGAAAATGAGATGGGGGTGCAGAGAGCTTCCT
CAGTGACCTGCCCAGGGTCACATCAGAAATGTCAGAGCTAGAACTTGAACTCAGATTACTAATCTTAAAT
TCCATGCCTTGGGGGCATGCAAGTACGATATACAGAAGGAGTGAACTCATTAGGGCAGATGACCAATGAG
TTTAGGAAAGAAGAGTCCAGGGCAGGGTACATCTACACCACCCGCCCAGCCCTGGGTGAGTCCAGCCACG
TTCACCTCATTATAGTTGCCTCTCTCCAGTCCTACCTTGACGGGAAGCACAAGCAGAAACTGGGACAGGA
GCCCCAGGAGACCAAATCTTCATGGTCCCTCTGGGAGGATGGGTGGGGAGAGCTGTGGCAGAGGCCTCAG
GAGGGGCCCTGCTGCTCAGTGGTGACAGATAGGGGTGAGAAAGCAGACAGAGTCATTCCGTCAGCATTCT
GGGTCTGTTTGGTACTTCTTCTCACGCTAAGGTGGCGGTGTGATATGCACAATGGCTAAAAAGCAGGGAG
AGCTGGAAAGAAACAAGGACAGAGACAGAGGCCAAGTCAACCAGACCAATTCCCAGAGGAAGCAAAGAAA
CCATTACAGAGACTACAAGGGGGAAGGGAAGGAGAGATGAATTAGCTTCCCCTGTAAACCTTAGAACCCA
GCTGTTGCCAGGGCAACGGGGCAATACCTGTCTCTTCAGAGGAGATGAAGTTGCCAGGGTAACTACATCC
TGTCTTTCTCAAGGACCATCCCAGAATGTGGCACCCACTAGCCGTTACCATAGCAACTGCCTCTTTGCCC
CACTTAATCCCATCCCGTCTGTTAAAAGGGCCCTATAGTTGGAGGTGGGGGAGGTAGGAAGAGCGATGAT
CACTTGTGGACTAAGTTTGTTCGCATCCCCTTCTCCAACCCCCTCAGTACATCACCCTGGGGGAACAGGG
TCCACTTGCTCCTGGGCCCACACAGTCCTGCAGTATTGTGTATATAAGGCCAGGGCAAAGAGGAGCAGGT
TTTAAAGTGAAAGGCAGGCAGGTGTTGGGGAGGCAGTTACCGGGGCAACGGGAACAGGGCGTTTCGGAGG
TGGTTGCCATGGGGACCTGGATGCTGACGAAGGCTCGCGAGGCTGTGAGCAGCCACAGTGCCCTGCTCAG
AAGCCCCAAGCTCGTCAGTCAAGCCGGTTCTCCGTTTGCACTCAGGAGCACGGGCAGGCGAGTGGCCCCT
AGTTCTGGGGGCAGCGGGGCGCGCCGCCGCCACCATGGACTATGGCGGCGCTTTGTCTGCCGTCGGACGC
GAACTTTTGTTCGTTACTAATCCTGTGGTGGTGAACGGGTCCGTCCTGGTCCCTGAGGATCAATGTTACT
GTGCCGGATGGATTGAATCTCGCGGCACGAACGGCGCTCAGACCGCGTCAAATGTCCTGCAGTGGCTTGC
AGCAGGATTCAGCATTTTGCTGCTGATGTTCTATGCCTACCAAACCTGGAAATCTACATGCGGCTGGGAG
GAGATCTATGTGTGCGCCATTGAAATGGTTAAGGTGATTCTCGAGTTCTTTTTTGAGTTTAAGAATCCCT
CTATGCTCTACCTTGCCACAGGACACCGGGTGCAGTGGCTGCGCTATGCAGAGTGGCTGCTCACTTGTCC
TGTCATCCTTATCCACCTGAGCAACCTCACCGGCCTGAGCAACGACTACAGCAGGAGAACCATGGGACTC
CTTGTCTCAGACATCGGGACTATCGTGTGGGGGGCTACCAGCGCCATGGCAACCGGCTATGTTAAAGTCA
TCTTCTTTTGTCTTGGATTGTGCTATGGCGCGAACACATTTTTTCACGCCGCCAAAGCATATATCGAGGG
TTATCATACTGTGCCAAAGGGTCGGTGCCGCCAGGTCGTGACCGGCATGGCATGGCTGTTTTTCGTGAGC
TGGGGTATGTTCCCAATTCTCTTCATTTTGGGGCCCGAAGGTTTTGGCGTCCTGAGCGTCTATGGCTCCA
CCGTAGGTCACACGATTATTGATCTGATGAGTAAAAATTGTTGGGGGTTGTTGGGACACTACCTGCGCGT
CCTGATCCACGAGCACATATTGATTCACGGAGATATCCGCAAAACCACCAAACTGAACATCGGCGGAACG
GAGATCGAGGTCGAGACTCTCGTCGAAGACGAAGCCGAGGCCGGAGCCGTGCCAGCGGCACCGGTAGTAG
CAGTGAGCAAGGGCGAGGAGCTGTTCACCGGGGTGGTGCCCATCCTGGTCGAGCTGGACGGCGACGTAAA
CGGCCACAAGTTCAGCGTGTCCGGCGAGGGCGAGGGCGATGCCACCTACGGCAAGCTGACCCTGAAGTTC
ATTTGCACCACCGGCAAGCTGCCCGTGCCCTGGCCCACCCTCGTGACCACCCTGACCTACGGCGTGCAGT
GCTTCAGCCGCTACCCCGACCACATGAAGCAGCACGACTTCTTCAAGTCCGCCATGCCCGAAGGCTACGT
CCAGGAGCGCACCATCTTCTTCAAGGACGACGGCAACTACAAGACCCGCGCCGAGGTGAAGTTCGAGGGC
GACACCCTGGTGAACCGCATCGAGCTGAAGGGCATCGACTTCAAGGAGGACGGCAACATCCTGGGGCACA
AGCTGGAGTACAACTACAACAGCCACAACGTCTATATCATGGCCGACAAGCAGAAGAACGGCATCAAGGT
GAACTTCAAGATCCGCCACAACATCGAGGACGGCAGCGTGCAGCTCGCCGACCACTACCAGCAGAACACC
CCCATCGGCGACGGCCCCGTGCTGCTGCCCGACAACCACTACCTGAGCACCCAGTCCGCCCTGAGCAAAG
ACCCCAACGAGAAGCGCGATCACATGGTCCTGCTGGAGTTCGTGACCGCCGCCGGGATCACTCTCGGCAT
GGACGAGCTGTACAAGTAAACTAGTGCGGCCGCCCTGCAGGCATGCAAGCTTATCGATAATCAACCTCTG
GATTACAAAATTTGTGAAAGATTGACTGGTATTCTTAACTATGTTGCTCCTTTTACGCTATGTGGATACG
CTGCTTTAATGCCTTTGTATCATGCTATTGCTTCCCGTATGGCTTTCATTTTCTCCTCCTTGTATAAATC
CTGGTTGCTGTCTCTTTATGAGGAGTTGTGGCCCGTTGTCAGGCAACGTGGCGTGGTGTGCACTGTGTTT
GCTGACGCAACCCCCACTGGTTGGGGCATTGCCACCACCTGTCAGCTCCTTTCCGGGACTTTCGCTTTCC
CCCTCCCTATTGCCACGGCGGAACTCATCGCCGCCTGCCTTGCCCGCTGCTGGACAGGGGCTCGGCTGTT
GGGCACTGACAATTCCGTGGTGTTGTCGGGGAAATCATCGTCCTTTCCTTGGCTGCTCGCCTGTGTTGCC
ACCTGGATTCTGCGCGGGACGTCCTTCTGCTACGTCCCTTCGGCCCTCAATCCAGCGGACCTTCCTTCCC
GCGGCCTGCTGCCGGCTCTGCGGCCTCTTCCGCGTCTTCGCCTTCGCCCTCAGACGAGTCGGATCTCCCT
TTGGGCCGCCTCCCCGCATCGATACCGTCGACCTCGACCCGGGCGGCCGCTTCGAGCAGACATGATAAGA
TACATTGATGAGTTTGGACAAACCACAACTAGAATGCAGTGAAAAAAATGCTTTATTTGTGAAATTTGTG
ATGCTATTGCTTTATTTGTAACCATTATAAGCTGCAATAAACAAGTTAACAACAACAATTGCATTCATTT
TATGTTTCAGGTTCAGGGGGAGATGTGGGAGGTTTTTTAAAGCAAGTAAAACCTCTACAAATGTGGTAAA
ATCGATAAGGATCTTCCTAGAGCATGGCTACGTAGATAAGTAGCATGGCGGGTTAATCATTAACTACAAG
GAACCCCTAGTGATGGAGTTGGCCACTCCCTCTCTGCGCGCTCGCTCGCTCACTGAGGCCGGGCGACCAA
AGGTCGCCCGACGCCCGGGCTTTGCCCGGGCGGCCTCAGTGAGCGAGCGAGCGCGCAGCCTTAATTAACC
TAATTCACTGGCCGTCGTTTTACAACGTCGTGACTGGGAAAACCCTGGCGTTACCCAACTTAATCGCCTT
GCAGCACATCCCCCTTTCGCCAGCTGGCGTAATAGCGAAGAGGCCCGCACCGATCGCCCTTCCCAACAGT
TGCGCAGCCTGAATGGCGAATGGG
[124 nt withheld, positions 4435-4558]
C
[91 nt withheld, positions 4560-4650]
A
[49 nt withheld, positions 4652-4700]
CCTTTGACGTTGGAGTCCACGTTCTTT
[37 nt withheld, positions 4728-4764]
ACCCTATCTCGGTCTATTCTTTTGATTTATAAGGGATTTTGCCGATTTCGGCCTATTGGTTAAAAAATGA
GCTGATTTAACAAAAATTTAACGCGAATTTTAACAAAATATTAACGCTTACAATTTAGGTGGCACTTTTC
GGGGAAATGTGCGCGGAACCCCTATTTGTTTATTTTTCTAAATACATTCAAATATGTATCCGCTCATGAG
ACAATAACCCTGATAAATGCTTCAATAATATTGAAAAAGGAAGAGTATGAGTATTCAACATTTCCGTGTC
GCCCTTATTCCCTTTTTTGCGGCATTTTGCCTTCCTGTTTTTGCTCACCCAGAAACGCTGGTGAAAGTAA
AAGATGCTGAAGATCAGTTGGGTGCACGAGTGGGTTACATCGAACTGGATCTCAACAGCGGTAAGATCCT
TGAGAGTTTTCGCCCCGAAGAACGTTTTCCAATGATGAGCACTTTTAAAGTTCTGCTATGTGGCGCGGTA
TTATCCCGTATTGACGCCGGGCAAGAGCAACTCGGTCGCCGCATACACTATTCTCAGAATGACTTGGTTG
AGTACTCACCAGTCACAGAAAAGCATCTTACGGATGGCATGACAGTAAGAGAATTATGCAGTGCTGCCAT
AACCATGAGTGATAACACTGCGGCCAACTTACTTCTGACAACGATCGGAGGACCGAAGGAGCTAACCGCT
TTTTTGCACAACATGGGGGATCATGTAACTCGCCTTGATCGTTGGGAACCGGAGCTGAATGAAGCCATAC
CAAACGACGAGCGTGACACCACGATGCCTGTAGCAATGGCAACAACGTTGCGCAAACTATTAACTGGCGA
ACTACTTACTCTAGCTTCCCGGCAACAATTAATAGACTGGATGGAGGCGGATAAAGTTGCAGGACCACTT
CTGCGCTCGGCCCTTCCGGCTGGCTGGTTTATTGCTGATAAATCTGGAGCCGGTGAGCGTGGGTCTCGCG
GTATCATTGCAGCACTGGGGCCAGATGGTAAGCCCTCCCGTATCGTAGTTATCTACACGACGGGGAGTCA
GGCAACTATGGATGAACGAAATAGACAGATCGCTGAGATAGGTGCCTCACTGATTAAGCATTGGTAACTG
TCAGACCAAGTTTACTCATATATACTTTAGATTGATTTAAAACTTCATTTTTAATTTAAAAGGATCTAGG
TGAAGATCCTTTTTGATAATCTCATGACCAAAATCCCTTAACGTGAGTTTTCGTTCCACTGAGCGTCAGA
CCCCGTAGAAAAGATCAAAGGATCTTCTTGAGATCCTTTTTTTCTGCGCGTAATCTGCTGCTTGCAAACA
AAAAAACCACCGCTACCAGCGGTGGTTTGTTTGCCGGATCAAGAGCTACCAACTCTTTTTCCGAAGGTAA
CTGGCTTCAGCAGAGCGCAGATACCAAATACTGTTCTTCTAGTGTAGCCGTAGTTAGGCCACCACTTCAA
GAACTCTGTAGCACCGCCTACATACCTCGCTCTGCTAATCCTGTTACCAGTGGCTGCTGCCAGTGGCGAT
AAGTCGTGTCTTACCGGGTTGGACTCAAGACGATAGTTACCGGATAAGGCGCAGCGGTCGGGCTGAACGG
GGGGTTCGTGCACACAGCCCAGCTTGGAGCGAACGACCTACACCGAACTGAGATACCTACAGCGTGAGCT
ATGAGAAAGCGCCACGCTTCCCGAAGGGAGAAAGGCGGACAGGTATCCGGTAAGCGGCAGGGTCGGAACA
GGAGAGCGCACGAGGGAGCTTCCAGGGGGAAACGCCTGGTATCTTTATAGTCCTGTCGGGTTTCGCCACC
TCTGACTTGAGCGTCGATTTTTGTGATGCTCGTCAGGGGGGCGGAGCCTATGGAAAAACGCCAGCAACGC
GGCCTTTTTACGGTTCCTGGCCTTTTGCTGGCCTTTTGCTCACATGTTCTTTCCTGCGTTATCCCCTGAT
TCTGTGGATAACCGTATTACCGCCTTTGAGTGAGCTGATACCGCTCGCCGCAGCCGAACGACCGAGCGCA
GCGAGTCAGTGAGCGAGGAAGCGGAAGAGCGCCCAATACGCAAACCGCCTCTCCCCGCGCGTTGGCCGAT
TCATTAATGCAGCTGGCACGACAGGTTTCCCGACTGGAAAGCGGGCAGTGAGCGCAACGCAATTAATGTG
AGTTAGCTCACTCATTAGGCACCCCAGGCTTTACACTTTATGCTTCCGGCTCGTATGTTGTGTGGAATTG
TGAGCGGATAACAATTTCACACAGGAAACAGCTATGACCATGATTACGCCAGATTTAATTAAGGCCTTAA
TTAGG
Features (pLannotate 1.2.2; 19 found; start..end, strand, type, name):
    197..1485    +  promoter       CaMKII promoter: promoter for the mouse calcium/calmodulin-dependent kinase II α subunit
   1505..2431    +  CDS            ChR2(H134R): H134R mutant of an N-terminal fragment of channelrhodopsin-2 from the alga Chlamydomonas reinhardtii (Nagel et al., 2005) blue light-activated cation channel
   2453..3169    +  CDS            EGFP: the original enhanced GFP (Yang et al., 1996) mammalian codon-optimized
   3184..3202    +  misc_feature   MCS (fragment): pUC18/19 multiple cloning site
   3209..3797    +  misc_feature   WPRE: woodchuck hepatitis virus posttranscriptional regulatory element
   3798..3817    +  misc_feature   MCS (fragment): pBluescript multiple cloning site
   3846..3967    -  polyA_signal   SV40 poly(A) signal: SV40 polyadenylation signal
   3990..4058    -  CDS            large T antigen (fragment): large T antigen from SV40 (simian virus 40)
   4129..4259    +  repeat_region  AAV2 ITR (fragment): inverted terminal repeat of adeno-associated virus serotype 2 inverted
   4273..4430    +  CDS            lacZα (fragment): LacZα fragment of β-galactosidase; lacZ fragment
   4435..4863    +  rep_origin     f1 ori (sequence partly withheld): f1 bacteriophage origin of replication; arrow indicates direction of (+) strand synthesis
   4916..5020    +  promoter       AmpR promoter: bla
   5021..5881    +  CDS            AmpR: β-lactamase; bla; confers resistance to ampicillin, carbenicillin, and related antibiotics
   6052..6640    +  rep_origin     ori: high-copy-number ColE1/pMB1/pBR322/pUC origin of replication
   6823..6915    +  CDS            lacI (fragment): lac repressor; lacI; The lac repressor binds to the lac operator to inhibit transcription in E. coli. This inhibition can be relieved by adding lactose or isopropyl-β-D-thiogalactopyranoside (IPTG).
   6928..6949    +  protein_bind   CAP binding site: CAP binding activates transcription in the presence of cAMP. E. coli catabolite activator protein
   6964..6994    +  promoter       lac promoter: promoter for the E. coli lac operon
   7002..7018    +  protein_bind   lac operator: The lac repressor binds to the lac operator to inhibit transcription in E. coli. This inhibition can be relieved by adding lactose or isopropyl-β-D-thiogalactopyranoside (IPTG). lac repressor encoded by lacI
   7079..130     -  repeat_region  AAV2 ITR (fragment) (across the origin): inverted terminal repeat of adeno-associated virus serotype 2 inverted
