>Addgene plasmid #114216 | AAV-CamKIIa-ChR2-EGFP | addgene full sequence | sequence record 223400 | Addgene NGS Result
GCTGCGCGCTCGCTCGCTCACTGAGGCCGCCCGGGCAAAGCCCGGGCGTCGGGCGACCTTTGGTCGCCCG
GCCTCAGTGAGCGAGCGAGCGCGCAGAGAGGGAGTGGCCAACTCCATCACTAGGGGTTCCTTGTAGTTAA
TGATTAACCCGCCATGCTACTTATCTACGTAGCCATGCTCTAGGAAGATCTGAATTCCATTATGGCCTTA
GGTCACTTCATCTCCATGGGGTTCTTCTTCTGATTTTCTAGAAAATGAGATGGGGGTGCAGAGAGCTTCC
TCAGTGACCTGCCCAGGGTCACATCAGAAATGTCAGAGCTAGAACTTGAACTCAGATTACTAATCTTAAA
TTCCATGCCTTGGGGGCATGCAAGTACGATATACAGAAGGAGTGAACTCATTAGGGCAGATGACCAATGA
GTTTAGGAAAGAAGAGTCCAGGGCAGGGTACATCTACACCACCCGCCCAGCCCTGGGTGAGTCCAGCCAC
GTTCACCTCATTATAGTTGCCTCTCTCCAGTCCTACCTTGACGGGAAGCACAAGCAGAAACTGGGACAGG
AGCCCCAGGAGACCAAATCTTCATGGTCCCTCTGGGAGGATGGGTGGGGAGAGCTGTGGCAGAGGCCTCA
GGAGGGGCCCTGCTGCTCAGTGGTGACAGATAGGGGTGAGAAAGCAGACAGAGTCATTCCGTCAGCATTC
TGGGTCTGTTTGGTACTTCTTCTCACGCTAAGGTGGCGGTGTGATATGCACAATGGCTAAAAAGCAGGGA
GAGCTGGAAAGAAACAAGGACAGAGACAGAGGCCAAGTCAACCAGACCAATTCCCAGAGGAAGCAAAGAA
ACCATTACAGAGACTACAAGGGGGAAGGGAAGGAGAGATGAATTAGCTTCCCCTGTAAACCTTAGAACCC
AGCTGTTGCCAGGGCAACGGGGCAATACCTGTCTCTTCAGAGGAGATGAAGTTGCCAGGGTAACTACATC
CTGTCTTTCTCAAGGACCATCCCAGAATGTGGCACCCACTAGCCGTTACCATAGCAACTGCCTCTTTGCC
CCACTTAATCCCATCCCGTCTGTTAAAAGGGCCCTATAGTTGGAGGTGGGGGAGGTAGGAAGAGCGATGA
TCACTTGTGGACTAAGTTTGTTCGCATCCCCTTCTCCAACCCCCTCAGTACATCACCCTGGGGGAACAGG
GTCCACTTGCTCCTGGGCCCACACAGTCCTGCAGTATTGTGTATATAAGGCCAGGGCAAAGAGGAGCAGG
TTTTAAAGTGAAAGGCAGGCAGGTGTTGGGGAGGCAGTTACCGGGGCAACGGGAACAGGGCGTTTCGGAG
GTGGTTGCCATGGGGACCTGGATGCTGACGAAGGCTCGCGAGGCTGTGAGCAGCCACAGTGCCCTGCTCA
GAAGCCCCAAGCTCGTCAGTCAAGCCGGTTCTCCGTTTGCACTCAGGAGCACGGGCAGGCGAGTGGCCCC
TAGTTCTGGGGGCAGCGGGGCGCGCCGCCGCCACCATGGACTATGGCGGCGCTTTGTCTGCCGTCGGACG
CGAACTTTTGTTCGTTACTAATCCTGTGGTGGTGAACGGGTCCGTCCTGGTCCCTGAGGATCAATGTTAC
TGTGCCGGATGGATTGAATCTCGCGGCACGAACGGCGCTCAGACCGCGTCAAATGTCCTGCAGTGGCTTG
CAGCAGGATTCAGCATTTTGCTGCTGATGTTCTATGCCTACCAAACCTGGAAATCTACATGCGGCTGGGA
GGAGATCTATGTGTGCGCCATTGAAATGGTTAAGGTGATTCTCGAGTTCTTTTTTGAGTTTAAGAATCCC
TCTATGCTCTACCTTGCCACAGGACACCGGGTGCAGTGGCTGCGCTATGCAGAGTGGCTGCTCACTTGTC
CTGTCATCCTTATCCACCTGAGCAACCTCACCGGCCTGAGCAACGACTACAGCAGGAGAACCATGGGACT
CCTTGTCTCAGACATCGGGACTATCGTGTGGGGGGCTACCAGCGCCATGGCAACCGGCTATGTTAAAGTC
ATCTTCTTTTGTCTTGGATTGTGCTATGGCGCGAACACATTTTTTCACGCCGCCAAAGCATATATCGAGG
GTTATCATACTGTGCCAAAGGGTCGGTGCCGCCAGGTCGTGACCGGCATGGCATGGCTGTTTTTCGTGAG
CTGGGGTATGTTCCCAATTCTCTTCATTTTGGGGCCCGAAGGTTTTGGCGTCCTGAGCGTCTATGGCTCC
ACCGTAGGTCACACGATTATTGATCTGATGAGTAAAAATTGTTGGGGGTTGTTGGGACACTACCTGCGCG
TCCTGATCCACGAGCACATATTGATTCACGGAGATATCCGCAAAACCACCAAACTGAACATCGGCGGAAC
GGAGATCGAGGTCGAGACTCTCGTCGAAGACGAAGCCGAGGCCGGAGCCGTGCCAGCGGCACCGGTAGTA
GCAGTGAGCAAGGGCGAGGAGCTGTTCACCGGGGTGGTGCCCATCCTGGTCGAGCTGGACGGCGACGTAA
ACGGCCACAAGTTCAGCGTGTCCGGCGAGGGCGAGGGCGATGCCACCTACGGCAAGCTGACCCTGAAGTT
CATTTGCACCACCGGCAAGCTGCCCGTGCCCTGGCCCACCCTCGTGACCACCCTGACCTACGGCGTGCAG
TGCTTCAGCCGCTACCCCGACCACATGAAGCAGCACGACTTCTTCAAGTCCGCCATGCCCGAAGGCTACG
TCCAGGAGCGCACCATCTTCTTCAAGGACGACGGCAACTACAAGACCCGCGCCGAGGTGAAGTTCGAGGG
CGACACCCTGGTGAACCGCATCGAGCTGAAGGGCATCGACTTCAAGGAGGACGGCAACATCCTGGGGCAC
AAGCTGGAGTACACCTACAACAGCCACAATGTCTATATCATGGCCGACAAGCAGAAGAACGGCATCAAGG
TGAACTTCAAGATCCGCCACAACATCGAGGACGGCAGCGTGCAGCTCGCCGACCACTACCAGCAGAACAC
CCCCATCGGCGACGGCCCCGTGCTGCTGCCCGACAACCACTACCTGAGCACCCAGTCCGCCCTGAGCAAA
GACCCCAACGAGAAGCGCGATCACATGGTCCTGCTGGAGTTCGTGACCGCCGCCGGGATCACTCTCGGCA
TGGACGAGCTGTACAAGTAAACTAGTGCGGCCGCCCTGCAGGCATGCAAGCTTATCGATAATCAACCTCT
GGATTACAAAATTTGTGAAAGATTGACTGGTATTCTTAACTATGTTGCTCCTTTTACGCTATGTGGATAC
GCTGCTTTAATGCCTTTGTATCATGCTATTGCTTCCCGTATGGCTTTCATTTTCTCCTCCTTGTATAAAT
CCTGGTTGCTGTCTCTTTATGAGGAGTTGTGGCCCGTTGTCAGGCAACGTGGCGTGGTGTGCACTGTGTT
TGCTGACGCAACCCCCACTGGTTGGGGCATTGCCACCACCTGTCAGCTCCTTTCCGGGACTTTCGCTTTC
CCCCTCCCTATTGCCACGGCGGAACTCATCGCCGCCTGCCTTGCCCGCTGCTGGACAGGGGCTCGGCTGT
TGGGCACTGACAATTCCGTGGTGTTGTCGGGGAAATCATCGTCCTTTCCTTGGCTGCTCGCCTGTGTTGC
CACCTGGATTCTGCGCGGGACGTCCTTCTGCTACGTCCCTTCGGCCCTCAATCCAGCGGACCTTCCTTCC
CGCGGCCTGCTGCCGGCTCTGCGGCCTCTTCCGCGTCTTCGCCTTCGCCCTCAGACGAGTCGGATCTCCC
TTTGGGCCGCCTCCCCGCATCGATACCGTCGACCTCGACCCGGGCGGCCGCTTCGAGCAGACATGATAAG
ATACATTGATGAGTTTGGACAAACCACAACTAGAATGCAGTGAAAAAAATGCTTTATTTGTGAAATTTGT
GATGCTATTGCTTTATTTGTAACCATTATAAGCTGCAATAAACAAGTTAACAACAACAATTGCATTCATT
TTATGTTTCAGGTTCAGGGGGAGATGTGGGAGGTTTTTTAAAGCAAGTAAAACCTCTACAAATGTGGTAA
AATCGATAAGGATCTTCCTAGAGCATGGCTACGTAGATAAGTAGCATGGCGGGTTAATCATTAACTACAA
GGAACCCCTAGTGATGGAGTTGGCCACTCCCTCTCTGCGCGCTCGCTCGCTCACTGAGGCCGCCCGGGCT
TTGCCCGGGCGGCCTCAGTGCGTTGCCCSTGCGGCCTCAGTGCKGCAGAKRGCGGCCMGTGNGAGGTATT
AGCACTCACTGGCCGTCGTTTTACAACGTCGTGAAGGGCGCCCSCCGCCCGGGCTTTGCCCGGGCGGCCT
CAGTGAGCGAGCGAGCGCGCAGCTGGCGTAATAGCGAAGAGGCCCGCACCGATCGCCCTTCCCAACAGTT
GCGCAGCCTGAATGGCGAATGGG
[124 nt withheld, positions 4434-4557]
C
[91 nt withheld, positions 4559-4649]
A
[49 nt withheld, positions 4651-4699]
CCTTTGACGTTGGAGTCCACGTTCTTT
[37 nt withheld, positions 4727-4763]
ACCCTATCTCGGTCTATTCTTTTGATTTATAAGGGATTTTGCCGATTTCGGCCTATTGGTTAAAAAATGA
GCTGATTTAACAAAAATTTAACGCGAATTTTAACAAAATATTAACGCTTACAATTTAGGTGGCACTTTTC
GGGGAAATGTGCGCGGAACCCCTATTTGTTTATTTTTCTAAATACATTCAAATATGTATCCGCTCATGAG
ACAATAACCCTGATAAATGCTTCAATAATATTGAAAAAGGAAGAGTATGAGTATTCAACATTTCCGTGTC
GCCCTTATTCCCTTTTTTGCGGCATTTTGCCTTCCTGTTTTTGCTCACCCAGAAACGCTGGTGAAAGTAA
AAGATGCTGAAGATCAGTTGGGTGCACGAGTGGGTTACATCGAACTGGATCTCAACAGCGGTAAGATCCT
TGAGAGTTTTCGCCCCGAAGAACGTTTTCCAATGATGAGCACTTTTAAAGTTCTGCTATGTGGCGCGGTA
TTATCCCGTATTGACGCCGGGCAAGAGCAACTCGGTCGCCGCATACACTATTCTCAGAATGACTTGGTTG
AGTACTCACCAGTCACAGAAAAGCATCTTACGGATGGCATGACAGTAAGAGAATTATGCAGTGCTGCCAT
AACCATGAGTGATAACACTGCGGCCAACTTACTTCTGACAACGATCGGAGGACCGAAGGAGCTAACCGCT
TTTTTGCACAACATGGGGGATCATGTAACTCGCCTTGATCGTTGGGAACCGGAGCTGAATGAAGCCATAC
CAAACGACGAGCGTGACACCACGATGCCTGTAGCAATGGCAACAACGTTGCGCAAACTATTAACTGGCGA
ACTACTTACTCTAGCTTCCCGGCAACAATTAATAGACTGGATGGAGGCGGATAAAGTTGCAGGACCACTT
CTGCGCTCGGCCCTTCCGGCTGGCTGGTTTATTGCTGATAAATCTGGAGCCGGTGAGCGTGGGTCTCGCG
GTATCATTGCAGCACTGGGGCCAGATGGTAAGCCCTCCCGTATCGTAGTTATCTACACGACGGGGAGTCA
GGCAACTATGGATGAACGAAATAGACAGATCGCTGAGATAGGTGCCTCACTGATTAAGCATTGGTAACTG
TCAGACCAAGTTTACTCATATATACTTTAGATTGATTTAAAACTTCATTTTTAATTTAAAAGGATCTAGG
TGAAGATCCTTTTTGATAATCTCATGACCAAAATCCCTTAACGTGAGTTTTCGTTCCACTGAGCGTCAGA
CCCCGTAGAAAAGATCAAAGGATCTTCTTGAGATCCTTTTTTTCTGCGCGTAATCTGCTGCTTGCAAACA
AAAAAACCACCGCTACCAGCGGTGGTTTGTTTGCCGGATCAAGAGCTACCAACTCTTTTTCCGAAGGTAA
CTGGCTTCAGCAGAGCGCAGATACCAAATACTGTTCTTCTAGTGTAGCCGTAGTTAGGCCACCACTTCAA
GAACTCTGTAGCACCGCCTACATACCTCGCTCTGCTAATCCTGTTACCAGTGGCTGCTGCCAGTGGCGAT
AAGTCGTGTCTTACCGGGTTGGACTCAAGACGATAGTTACCGGATAAGGCGCAGCGGTCGGGCTGAACGG
GGGGTTCGTGCACACAGCCCAGCTTGGAGCGAACGACCTACACCGAACTGAGATACCTACAGCGTGAGCT
ATGAGAAAGCGCCACGCTTCCCGAAGGGAGAAAGGCGGACAGGTATCCGGTAAGCGGCAGGGTCGGAACA
GGAGAGCGCACGAGGGAGCTTCCAGGGGGAAACGCCTGGTATCTTTATAGTCCTGTCGGGTTTCGCCACC
TCTGACTTGAGCGTCGATTTTTGTGATGCTCGTCAGGGGGGCGGAGCCTATGGAAAAACGCCAGCAACGC
GGCCTTTTTACGGTTCCTGGCCTTTTGCTGGCCTTTTGCTCACATGTTCTTTCCTGCGTTATCCCCTGAT
TCTGTGGATAACCGTATTACCGCCTTTGAGTGAGCTGATACCGCTCGCCGCAGCCGAACGACCGAGCGCA
GCGAGTCAGTGAGCGAGGAAGCGGAAGAGCGCCCAATACGCAAACCGCCTCTCCCCGCGCGTTGGCCGAT
TCATTAATGCAGCTGGCACGACAGGTTTCCCGACTGGAAAGCGGGCAGTGAGCGCAACGCAATTAATGTG
AGTTAGCTCACTCATTAGGCACCCCAGGCTTTACACTTTATGCTTCCGGCTCGTATGTTGTGTGGAATTG
TGAGCGGATAACAATTTCACACAGGAAACAGCTATGACCATGATTACGCCA
Features (pLannotate 1.2.2; 21 found; start..end, strand, type, name):
    198..1486    +  promoter       CaMKII promoter: promoter for the mouse calcium/calmodulin-dependent kinase II α subunit
   1506..2432    +  CDS            ChR2(H134R): H134R mutant of an N-terminal fragment of channelrhodopsin-2 from the alga Chlamydomonas reinhardtii (Nagel et al., 2005) blue light-activated cation channel
   2454..3170    +  CDS            EGFP: the original enhanced GFP (Yang et al., 1996) mammalian codon-optimized
   3185..3203    +  misc_feature   MCS (fragment): pUC18/19 multiple cloning site
   3210..3798    +  misc_feature   WPRE: woodchuck hepatitis virus posttranscriptional regulatory element
   3799..3818    +  misc_feature   MCS (fragment): pBluescript multiple cloning site
   3847..3968    -  polyA_signal   SV40 poly(A) signal: SV40 polyadenylation signal
   3991..4059    -  CDS            large T antigen (fragment): large T antigen from SV40 (simian virus 40)
   4130..4192    +  repeat_region  AAV2 ITR (fragment): inverted terminal repeat of adeno-associated virus serotype 2 inverted
   4276..4304    +  CDS            lacZα (fragment): LacZα fragment of β-galactosidase; lacZ fragment
   4304..4365    +  repeat_region  AAV2 ITR (fragment): inverted terminal repeat of adeno-associated virus serotype 2 inverted
   4360..4429    +  CDS            lacZα (fragment): LacZα fragment of β-galactosidase; lacZ fragment
   4434..4862    +  rep_origin     f1 ori (sequence partly withheld): f1 bacteriophage origin of replication; arrow indicates direction of (+) strand synthesis
   4915..5019    +  promoter       AmpR promoter: bla
   5020..5880    +  CDS            AmpR: β-lactamase; bla; confers resistance to ampicillin, carbenicillin, and related antibiotics
   6051..6639    +  rep_origin     ori: high-copy-number ColE1/pMB1/pBR322/pUC origin of replication
   6822..6914    +  CDS            lacI (fragment): lac repressor; lacI; The lac repressor binds to the lac operator to inhibit transcription in E. coli. This inhibition can be relieved by adding lactose or isopropyl-β-D-thiogalactopyranoside (IPTG).
   6927..6948    +  protein_bind   CAP binding site: CAP binding activates transcription in the presence of cAMP. E. coli catabolite activator protein
   6963..6993    +  promoter       lac promoter: promoter for the E. coli lac operon
   7001..7017    +  protein_bind   lac operator: The lac repressor binds to the lac operator to inhibit transcription in E. coli. This inhibition can be relieved by adding lactose or isopropyl-β-D-thiogalactopyranoside (IPTG). lac repressor encoded by lacI
   7053..131     -  repeat_region  AAV2 ITR (fragment) (across the origin): inverted terminal repeat of adeno-associated virus serotype 2 inverted
