[The description below was written by a language model from this plasmid's Addgene catalogue record and pLannotate feature annotations shown in this document.]
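Description:
AAV-CamKIIa-ChR2-EGFP is an adeno-associated virus transfer plasmid of about 7.1 kb, used to package recombinant AAV that delivers an optogenetic actuator to CamKIIa-expressing neurons in rodent brain. The bacterial backbone carries a ColE1/pUC-type origin, an f1 origin, an ampicillin resistance gene with its own promoter, and leftover lac operon fragments (lacI, CAP site, lac promoter and operator, lacZα) from the parental cloning vector. Although the origin is annotated as a high-copy type, the catalogue lists the plasmid as low copy and names a recombination-deficient growth strain, which is typical for constructs containing unstable ITR repeats.

Between the AAV2 inverted terminal repeats, which provide the signals for genome replication and encapsidation, a roughly 1.3 kb mouse CaMKIIα promoter drives channelrhodopsin-2 fused at its C terminus to EGFP. The feature tables identify the opsin as the H134R variant of the N-terminal fragment of the Chlamydomonas reinhardtii protein, a blue-light-gated cation channel. The catalogue's listing of mouse as the insert species therefore appears to reflect the target organism or promoter rather than the origin of the gene. A WPRE follows the fusion to enhance transcript stability and expression. The SV40 polyadenylation signal downstream of it is annotated on the reverse strand.

The depositor sequence and the repository's sequencing result differ by about 25 bp. The main difference lies at the 3′ ITR, which is one contiguous fragment in the depositor record but two shorter fragments in the sequencing result. The depositors state that these discrepancies do not affect function or packaging. The plasmid is used for light-driven activation and fluorescent labelling of CamKIIa-positive neurons.
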