Addgene plasmid #114216: AAV-CamKIIa-ChR2-EGFP
Purpose: Expresses channelrhodopsin-EGFP fusion in CamKIIa+ neurons
Depositing lab: Xue Han. Depositing organization: Boston University Main Campus. Publication: A MicroRNA-Based Gene-Targeting Tool for Virally Labeling Interneurons in the Rodent Cortex. Keaveney MK, Tseng HA, Ta TL, Gritton HJ, Man HY, Han X. Cell Rep. 2018 Jul 10;24(2):294-303. doi: 10.1016/j.celrep.2018.06.049. PubMed 29996091.
Backbone
  Vector backbone: AAV
  Total vector size (bp): 7079
  Vector type: Mammalian Expression, Mouse Targeting, AAV
Growth in bacteria
  Bacterial resistance: Ampicillin, 100 μg/mL
  Growth temperature: 30°C
  Growth strain: NEB Stable
  Copy number: Low Copy
Gene/Insert
  Gene/Insert name: Channelrhodopsin 2 (alt name: ChR2)
  Species: M. musculus (mouse)
  Insert size (bp): 1665
  Promoter: CamKIIa 1.3 kb
  Tag / fusion protein: EGFP (C terminal on insert)
  Cloning method: Restriction Enzyme; 5′ cloning site EcoRI (not destroyed); 3′ cloning site AscI (not destroyed)
  Sequencing primers: 5′ NA; 3′ NA
Terms and licenses: Academic/Nonprofit Terms; Industry Terms: Not Available to Industry
Depositor comments: Please note that there are some sequence discrepancies between the Addgene quality control sequence and the author-supplied sequence. The authors have noted that the discrepancies do NOT affect plasmid function or viral packaging.
How to cite: AAV-CamKIIa-ChR2-EGFP was a gift from Xue Han (Addgene plasmid # 114216 ; http://n2t.net/addgene:114216 ; RRID:Addgene_114216)
